Addgene plasmid #167453: pHCMM2
Purpose: Expresses C.elegans PUP-2 linked to RNA-recognition motifs (RRMs) of yeast poly(A)-binding protein [PUP alone (+PAB)] from the Sec63 promoter
Depositing lab: Hugo Cesar Medina-Munoz & Marvin Wickens. Depositing organization: University of Wisconsin, Madison. Publication: Records of RNA locations in living yeast revealed through covalent marks. Medina-Munoz HC, Lapointe CP, Porter DF, Wickens M. Proc Natl Acad Sci U S A. 2020 Sep 22;117(38):23539-23547. doi: 10.1073/pnas.1921408117. Epub 2020 Sep 9. PubMed 32907940.
Backbone
  Vector backbone: NA
  Backbone size w/o insert (bp): 5702
  Total vector size (bp): 10829
  Vector type: Yeast Expression
  Selectable markers: LEU2, URA3
Growth in bacteria
  Bacterial resistance: Ampicillin, 100 μg/mL
  Growth temperature: 37°C
  Growth strain: DH5alpha
  Copy number: High Copy
Gene/Insert
  Gene/Insert name: PSEC63_yeGFP_scPAB14RRMS_cePUP-2_URA3_TADH1
  Species: C. elegans (nematode), S. cerevisiae (budding yeast)
  Insert size (bp): 5127
  Promoter: PSEC63
  Cloning method: Gibson Cloning
  Sequencing primers: 5′ M13R; 3′ M13F
Terms and licenses: Academic/Nonprofit Terms; Industry Terms: Not Available to Industry
How to cite: pHCMM2 was a gift from Hugo Cesar Medina-Munoz & Marvin Wickens (Addgene plasmid # 167453 ; http://n2t.net/addgene:167453 ; RRID:Addgene_167453)
