[The description below was written by a language model from this plasmid's Addgene catalogue record and pLannotate feature annotations shown in this document.]
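Description:
pHCMM2 is a yeast expression shuttle plasmid of about 10.8 kb. The catalogue entry does not name the backbone. In E. coli it is maintained at high copy through a ColE1/pUC-type origin and selected with ampicillin via the β-lactamase gene. In Saccharomyces cerevisiae it replicates episomally from a 2μ origin, and it carries two auxotrophic markers. LEU2, with its own promoter, lies in the backbone. URA3 sits within the insert cassette and is also counterselectable with 5-FOA. Remnants of the lac promoter/operator and lacZα flank the cloning region where the insert was assembled by Gibson cloning.

The roughly 5.1 kb insert is a fusion gene driven by the yeast SEC63 promoter. According to the insert name it encodes yeast-enhanced GFP, followed by the RNA-recognition motifs of yeast poly(A)-binding protein Pab1, then C. elegans PUP-2, a poly(U) polymerase. The automated annotation detects the GFP (as an S65T-type variant) and the PAB1 fragment. It does not label the SEC63 promoter or the PUP-2 coding region, which presumably occupy the unannotated stretches upstream of GFP and downstream of PAB1. The cassette continues with the inverted URA3 marker and ends in a short ADH1 coding fragment and the ADH1 terminator.

PUP-2 adds uridines to RNA 3′ ends, and the Pab1 RRMs are expected to bring the enzyme to poly(A) tails. The record calls this construct "PUP alone (+PAB)", meaning the tagging enzyme is not fused to a localising protein. It therefore likely serves as an untargeted control in experiments that record RNA locations in living yeast through covalent U-tagging, with GFP allowing the fusion to be visualised.
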