Features (pLannotate 1.2.2; 19 found; start..end, strand, type, name):
      1..93      +  CDS            lacI (fragment): lac repressor; lacI; The lac repressor binds to the lac operator to inhibit transcription in E. coli. This inhibition can be relieved by adding lactose or isopropyl-β-D-thiogalactopyranoside (IPTG).
    106..127     +  protein_bind   CAP binding site: CAP binding activates transcription in the presence of cAMP. E. coli catabolite activator protein
    142..172     +  promoter       lac promoter: promoter for the E. coli lac operon
    176..198     +  protein_bind   lac operator (fragment): The lac repressor binds to the lac operator to inhibit transcription in E. coli. This inhibition can be relieved by adding lactose or isopropyl-β-D-thiogalactopyranoside (IPTG). lac repressor encoded by lacI
    513..1226    +  CDS            GFP (S65T): GFP (S65T) is a basic (constitutively fluorescent) green fluorescent protein published in 1995, derived from Aequorea victoria.
   1236..2432    +  CDS            PAB1 (fragment): PABP_YEAST - Experimental evidence at protein level: Swiss-Prot protein existence level 1. Binds the poly(A) tail of mRNA. Appears to be an important mediator of the multiple roles of the poly(A) tail in mRNA biogenesis, stability and translation. In the nucleus, interacts with the nuclear cleavage factor IA (CFIA), which is required for both mRNA cleavage and polyadenylation. Is also required for efficient mRNA export to the cytoplasm. Acts in concert with a poly(A)-specific nuclease (PAN) to affect poly(A) tail shortening, which may occur concomitantly with either nucleocytoplasmic mRNA tran
   4061..4864    -  CDS            URA3: orotidine-5'-phosphate decarboxylase, required for uracil biosynthesis; S. cerevisiae URA3; yeast auxotrophic marker, counterselectable with 5-fluoroorotic acid (5-FOA)
   4865..5042    -  promoter       URA3 promoter (fragment): S. cerevisiae URA3
   5054..5182    +  CDS            ADH1 (fragment): ADH1_YEAST - Also known as ADC1. Experimental evidence at protein level: Swiss-Prot protein existence level 1. This isozyme preferentially catalyzes the conversion of primary unbranched alcohols to their corresponding aldehydes. Also shows activity toward secondary alcohols. From Saccharomyces cerevisiae (strain ATCC 204508 / S288c) (Baker's yeast).
   5186..5351    +  terminator     ADH1 terminator: S. cerevisiae ADH1; transcription terminator for the S. cerevisiae alcohol dehydrogenase 1 (ADH1) gene
   5379..5533    +  CDS            lacZα (fragment): LacZα fragment of β-galactosidase; lacZ fragment
   5539..5589    -  misc_feature   bom (fragment): basis of mobility region from pBR322
   5596..5679    +  CDS            RAF1 (fragment): RAF_YEAST - Experimental evidence at transcript level: Swiss-Prot protein existence level 2. Antagonizes transcriptional repression of recombinase FLP by REP1-REP2. May play a role in plasmid partitioning. From Saccharomyces cerevisiae (strain ATCC 204508 / S288c) (Baker's yeast).
   5833..7179    -  rep_origin     2μ ori: yeast 2μ plasmid origin of replication
   7320..8411    -  CDS            LEU2: LEU3_YEAST - Experimental evidence at protein level: Swiss-Prot protein existence level 1. Catalyzes the oxidation of 3-carboxy-2-hydroxy-4- methylpentanoate (3-isopropylmalate) to 3-carboxy-4-methyl-2- oxopentanoate. The product decarboxylates to 4-methyl-2 oxopentanoate. From Saccharomyces cerevisiae (strain ATCC 204508 / S288c) (Baker's yeast).
   8412..8817    -  promoter       LEU2 promoter: S. cerevisiae LEU2
   8923..9027    +  promoter       AmpR promoter: bla
   9028..9888    +  CDS            AmpR: β-lactamase; bla; confers resistance to ampicillin, carbenicillin, and related antibiotics
  10059..10647   +  rep_origin     ori: high-copy-number ColE1/pMB1/pBR322/pUC origin of replication
>Addgene plasmid #167453 | pHCMM2 | addgene full sequence | sequence record 337306 | Addgene NGS Result
GCGCCCAATACGCAAACCGCCTCTCCCCGCGCGTTGGCCGATTCATTAATGCAGCTGGCACGACAGGTTT
CCCGACTGGAAAGCGGGCAGTGAGCGCAACGCAATTAATGTGAGTTAGCTCACTCATTAGGCACCCCAGG
CTTTACACTTTATGCTTCCGGCTCGTATGTTGTGTGGAATTGTGAGCGGATAACAATTTCACACAGGAAA
CAGCTATGACCATGATTACGCCAAGCTTAGAGCTCGGTGCTCTCATGCTTCTTTTCTATTTTGAGTTATT
AACGTCTTAGCTTTATAATGTCACAATCTGACTTCATTACTGACACAATCGCTCTTATAACGCGAATTGG
TCACTCGTTACGGAAAGGCGTTTTCTGAAAAATTTGTCTTGAACACGTCGAAGATCACTGAACGAATAAA
AGATGCGACTGGAACAATAGTCAGTTATAATTGACCAAAGAAGGCCTTCGCAACAAAATAAATATACTGC
ATATTACAGCACAGCGGCCGCAATGTCTAAAGGTGAAGAATTATTCACTGGTGTTGTCCCAATTTTGGTT
GAATTAGATGGTGATGTTAATGGTCACAAATTTTCTGTCTCCGGTGAAGGTGAAGGTGATGCTACTTACG
GTAAATTGACCTTAAAATTTATTTGTACTACTGGTAAATTGCCAGTTCCATGGCCAACCTTAGTCACTAC
TTTAACTTATGGTGTTCAATGTTTTTCTAGATACCCAGATCATATGAAACAACATGACTTTTTCAAGTCT
GCCATGCCAGAAGGTTATGTTCAAGAAAGAACTATTTTTTTCAAAGATGACGGTAACTACAAGACCAGAG
CTGAAGTCAAGTTTGAAGGTGATACCTTAGTTAATAGAATCGAATTAAAAGGTATTGATTTTAAAGAAGA
TGGTAACATTTTAGGTCACAAATTGGAATACAACTATAACTCTCACAATGTTTACATCATGGCTGACAAA
CAAAAGAATGGTATCAAAGTTAACTTCAAAATTAGACACAACATTGAAGATGGTTCTGTTCAATTAGCTG
ACCATTATCAACAAAATACTCCAATTGGTGATGGTCCAGTCTTGTTACCAGACAACCATTACTTATCCAC
TCAATCTGCCTTATCCAAAGATCCAAACGAAAAGAGAGACCACATGGTCTTGTTAGAATTTGTTACTGCT
GCTGGTATTACCCATGGTATGGATGAATTGTACAAAAGACTAGTAATGGCTGATATTACTGATAAGACAG
CTGAACAATTGGAAAACTTGAATATTCAAGATGACCAAAAGCAAGCCGCCACTGGTTCAGAAAGCCAATC
TGTTGAAAACTCTTCTGCATCATTATATGTTGGTGACTTAGAACCTTCTGTTTCCGAAGCCCACTTATAT
GATATCTTCTCTCCAATCGGTTCAGTCTCCTCCATTCGTGTCTGTCGTGATGCCATCACTAAGACCTCTT
TGGGCTATGCTTATGTTAACTTTAACGACCATGAAGCCGGCAGAAAAGCAATTGAGCAATTGAACTACAC
TCCAATCAAGGGTAGATTATGCCGTATTATGTGGTCTCAACGTGACCCATCATTGAGAAAGAAGGGTTCT
GGTAACATCTTTATCAAGAACTTGCACCCTGATATTGACAACAAGGCTTTGTATGACACTTTCTCTGTGT
TTGGTGACATCTTGTCCAGCAAGATTGCCACCGACGAAAACGGAAAATCCAAGGGTTTTGGGTTTGTTCA
CTTCGAAGAAGAAGGTGCTGCCAAGGAAGCTATTGATGCTTTGAATGGTATGCTGTTGAACGGTCAAGAA
ATTTATGTTGCTCCTCACTTGTCCAGAAAGGAACGTGACTCTCAATTGGAAGAGACTAAGGCACATTACA
CTAACCTTTATGTGAAAAACATCAACTCCGAAACTACTGACGAACAATTCCAAGAATTGTTTGCCAAATT
TGGTCCAATTGTTTCTGCCTCTTTGGAAAAGGATGCTGATGGAAAATTGAAGGGTTTCGGGTTTGTTAAC
TACGAAAAGCATGAAGACGCTGTGAAAGCTGTTGAAGCTTTGAATGACTCTGAACTAAATGGAGAAAAGT
TATACGTTGGTCGTGCCCAAAAGAAGAATGAACGTATGCATGTCTTGAAGAAGCAATACGAAGCTTACAG
ATTGGAAAAAATGGCCAAGTACCAAGGTGTTAATTTGTTTGTTAAGAACTTAGATGACAGCGTTGATGAC
GAAAAGTTGGAAGAAGAATTTGCTCCATATGGTACTATCACTTCTGCAAAGGTTATGAGAACCGAAAACG
GTAAGTCTAAGGGTTTTGGTTTTGTTTGTTTCTCAACTCCAGAGGAAGCTACTAAGGCCATTACAGAAAA
GAACCAACAAATTGTTGCTGGTAAGCCATTATACGTTGCCATTGCTCAAAGACTAGTCATGACAGTTATT
CAGAAGTCGTCTCCTACAGTGAAAGGAGTGAAGACAACAACATCAGATTGCACCGAAAGACGTCACTCAT
CGAGTTCACCTTGCAAAATGAGTCAAAACGGAAGCAGTGGATACTATGAAGGAGATGTTTTACTGGATGA
TGATGCTCTTGTTTCGATGCCAGAAGCAACGCTCATTGAGTGCTTTGGTAATCTGGCTGTCACAAAAAGA
CCTGCACATCTGAGACCTCCGGCAGCTTTCTGTCTACCGTTTGTATCAATGAACAACGATTTGACGAGCG
GACATGCCTTGAAACATATCACATTGACATCAGTATTCGACGCACTACATCCGTACGTTGCCATGCCGTA
CATCAACAGAATGGATATATGCTCTGCAATGAACGTATATTGGATCAGAAACTGTTTGGAAGCTGAACAA
TCCGATTTATTTCATCGATTCGCTCTGGAAATGCAAGTACATTTGAGTGCATGTTTTGGATGTCGCGTTG
TCCTGGATATCTATGGATCAACCAGAAACGGATTCGGTACCCGATTCTGTGATGTTGATATGTCACTTTC
TTTTTCACCGAGTCCACCTTCATGGGCAACCAATTCGGATCGAGTGATGAGAGCTGTTGCGAAGGCACTT
GTCGATTTTCCGAAAGCAGTTGATGAGAGATATGTCAACGCCAAAGTTCCAATTGTCAGATTCAGAAGCA
GTGACATGGATATGGAAGCAGACATCAGTTACAAGAATGATTTGGCTCTTCACAATACTCAGCTTTTGCA
ACAATACTGCAAATGGGATCCCGAAAGACTACCGACTCTTGGAGTTTGGGTCAAAGCGTGGGCGAAACGA
AGTGGAGTTGGAGATGCATCAAAAGGATCGCTGTCTTCATATGCTTGGATTGTGATGCTTATTCATTATC
TTCAGCAAGTCGAACCAATTCCTGTGTTGCCATGTCTTCAGGAAATGAACCATCAGAAAAGTGAAAATGT
CTACGTCCAAGGTTACAACACGTATTATTGGAAATTCGTAGACACTGCTCGTACACGACGTTGTCGTGCT
TCTGTCGTTGATTTGTTCGTTGGATTCTTGGATTACTATGCCACATACTTTGACTACTCCACAAATGTTA
TCCAGATGGTGTCCAAGAAATTGGAATTCAAACCGGATCGCTGGTGCAAGTATCCAATGTGTATTGCTGA
TCCGTTCGAGACGGATCATAATTTGGCACAAGGTGTTGATATGCCAATGTTTGAATACATTAGATCGTGT
ATGGAACACTCGAAGAAAGTATTCACGGATCGCCGCATGCGCTCGGAGTTTCTTTCGGGATACGGGTTCG
ACGTTGACGAATTTGATGCAAGGCATCGAGGCGAAATGAACATGGAAATGGCGTCACAATTTGGGGAATT
CCTTCTTCACAAGTGCATAATGGTGAAACAAGCCCCGAATCGTCAATTCCGTGATCGCAGTATGAGTCAA
TCGACGAGCATAAGCAACACATCGAGTATTTCCTCGTCGGGACTGCATTAAGTAACCGCATAGGGTAATA
ACTGATATAATTAAATTGAAGCTCTAATTTGTGAGTTTAGTATACATGCATTTACTTATAATACAGTTTT
TTAGTTTTGCTGGCCGCATCTTCTCAAATATGCTTCCCAGCCTGCTTTTCTGTAACGTTCACCCTCTACC
TTAGCATCCCTTCCCTTTGCAAATAGTCCTCTTCCAACAATAATAATGTCAGATCCTGTAGAGACCACAT
CATCCACGGTTCTATACTGTTGACCCAATGCGTCTCCCTTGTCATCTAAACCCACACCGGGTGTCATAAT
CAACCAATCGTAACCTTCATCTCTTCCACCCATGTCTCTTTGAGCAATAAAGCCGATAACAAAATCTTTG
TCGCTCTTCGCAATGTCAACAGTACCCTTAGTATATTCTCCAGTAGATAGGGAGCCCTTGCATGACAATT
CTGCTAACATCAAAAGGCCTCTAGGTTCCTTTGTTACTTCTTCTGCCGCCTGCTTCAAACCGCTAACAAT
ACCTGGGCCCACCACACCGTGTGCATTCGTAATGTCTGCCCATTCTGCTATTCTGTATACACCCGCAGAG
TACTGCAATTTGACTGTATTACCAATGTCAGCAAATTTTCTGTCTTCGAAGAGTAAAAAATTGTACTTGG
CGGATAATGCCTTTAGCGGCTTAACTGTGCCCTCCATGGAAAAATCAGTCAAGATATCCACATGTGTTTT
TAGTAAACAAATTTTGGGACCTAATGCTTCAACTAACTCCAGTAATTCCTTGGTGGTACGAACATCCAAT
GAAGCACACAAGTTTGTTTGCTTTTCGTGCATGATATTAAATAGCTTGGCAGCAACAGGACTAGGATGAG
TAGCAGCACGTTCCTTATATGTAGCTTTCGACATGATTTATCTTCGTTTCCTGCAGGTTTTTGTTCTGTG
CAGTTGGGTTAAGAATACTGGGCAATTTCATGTTTCTTCAACACTACATATGCGTATATATACCAATCTA
AGTCTGTGCTCCTTCCTTCGTTCTTCCTTCTGTTCGGAGATTACCGAATCAAAAAAATTTCAAAGAAACC
GGGGTACCTAACTTTGGACTTCTTCGCCAGAGGTTTGGTCAAGTCTCCAATCAAGGTTGTCGGCTTGTCT
ACCTTGCCAGAAATTTACGAAAAGATGGAAAAGGGTCAAATCGTTGGTAGATACGTTGTTGACACTTCTA
AATAAGCGAATTTCTTATGATTTATGATTTTTATTATTAAATAAGTTATAAAAAAAATAAGTGTATACAA
ATTTTAAAGTGACTCTTAGGTTTTAAAACGAAAATTCTTATTCTTGAGTAACTCTTTCCTGTAGGTCAGG
TTGCTTTCTCAGGTATAGCATGAGGTCGCTCTTATTGACCACACCTCTACCGCTCGAGCACTGGCCGTCG
TTTTACAACGTCGTGACTGGGAAAACCCTGGCGTTACCCAACTTAATCGCCTTGCAGCACATCCCCCTTT
CGCCAGCTGGCGTAATAGCGAAGAGGCCCGCACCGATCGCCCTTCCCAACAGTTGCGCAGCCTGAATGGC
GAATGGCGCCTGATGCGGTATTTTCTCCTTACGCATCTGTGCGGTATTTCACACCGCATTTATCGGATCG
TACTTGTTACCCATCATTGAATTTTGAACATCCGAACCTGGGAGTTTTCCCTGAAACAGATAGTATATTT
GAACCTGTATAATAATATATAGTCTAGCGCTTTACGGAAGACAATGTATGTATTTCGGTTCCTGGAGAAA
CTATTGCATCTATTGCATAGGTAATCTTGCACGTCGCATCCCCGGTTCATTTTCTGCGTTTCCATCTTGC
ACTTCAATAGCATATCTTTGTTAACGAAGCATCTGTGCTTCATTTTGTAGAACAAAAATGCAACGCGAGA
GCGCTAATTTTTCAAACAAAGAATCTGAGCTGCATTTTTACAGAACAGAAATGCAACGCGAAAGCGCTAT
TTTACCAACGAAGAATCTGTGCTTCATTTTTGTAAAACAAAAATGCAACGCGAGAGCGCTAATTTTTCAA
ACAAAGAATCTGAGCTGCATTTTTACAGAACAGAAATGCAACGCGAGAGCGCTATTTTACCAACAAAGAA
TCTATACTTCTTTTTTGTTCTACAAAAATGCATCCCGAGAGCGCTATTTTTCTAACAAAGCATCTTAGAT
TACTTTTTTTCTCCTTTGTGCGCTCTATAATGCAGTCTCTTGATAACTTTTTGCACTGTAGGTCCGTTAA
GGTTAGAAGAAGGCTACTTTGGTGTCTATTTTCTCTTCCATAAAAAAAGCCTGACTCCACTTCCCGCGTT
TACTGATTACTAGCGAAGCTGCGGGTGCATTTTTTCAAGATAAAGGCATCCCCGATTATATTCTATACCG
ATGTGGATTGCGCATACTTTGTGAACAGAAAGTGATAGCGTTGATGATTCTTCATTGGTCAGAAAATTAT
GAACGGTTTCTTCTATTTTGTCTCTATATACTACGTATAGGAAATGTTTACATTTTCGTATTGTTTTCGA
TTCACTCTATGAATAGTTCTTACTACAATTTTTTTGTCTAAAGAGTAATACTAGAGATAAACATAAAAAA
TGTAGAGGTCGAGTTTAGATGCAAGTTCAAGGAGCGAAAGGTGGATGGGTAGGTTATATAGGGATATAGC
ACAGAGATATATAGCAAAGAGATACTTTTGAGCAATGTTTGTGGAAGCGGTATTCGCAATATTTTAGTAG
CTCGTTACAGTCCGGTGCGTTTTTGGTTTTTTGAAAGTGCGTCTTCAGAGCGCTTTTGGTTTTCAAAAGC
GCTCTGAAGTTCCTATACTTTCTAGCTAGAGAATAGGAACTTCGGAATAGGAACTTCAAAGCGTTTCCGA
AAACGAGCGCTTCCGAAAATGCAACGCGAGCTGCGCACATACAGCTCACTGTTCACGTCGCACCTATATC
TGCGTGTTGCCTGTATATATATATACATGAGAAGAACGGCATAGTGCGTGTTTATGCTTAAATGCGTACT
TATATGCGTCTATTTATGTAGGATGAAAGGTAGTCTAGTACCTCCTGTGATATTATCCCATTCCATGCGG
GGTATCGTATGCTTCCTTCAGCACTACCCTTTAGCTGTTCTATATGCTGCCACTCCTCAATTGGATTAGT
CTCATCCTTCAATGCTATCATTTCCTTTGATATTGGATCGATCCGATGATAAGCTGTCAAACATGAGAAT
TAATTCTACCCTATGAACATATTCCATTTTGTAATTTCGTGTCGTTTCTATTATGAATTTCATTTATAAA
GTTTATGTACAAATATCATAAAAAAAGAGAATCTTTTTAAGCAAGGATTTTCTTAACTTCTTCGGCGACA
GCATCACCGACTTCGGTGGTACTGTTGGAACCACCTAAATCACCAGTTCTGATACCTGCATCCAAAACCT
TTTTAACTGCATCTTCAATGGCCTTACCTTCTTCAGGCAAGTTCAATGACAATTTCAACATCATTGCAGC
AGACAAGATAGTGGCGATAGGGTTGACCTTATTCTTTGGCAAATCTGGAGCAGAACCGTGGCATGGTTCG
TACAAACCAAATGCGGTGTTCTTGTCTGGCAAAGAGGCCAAGGACGCAGATGGCAACAAACCCAAGGAAC
CTGGGATAACGGAGGCTTCATCGGAGATGATATCACCAAACATGTTGCTGGTGATTATAATACCATTTAG
GTGGGTTGGGTTCTTAACTAGGATCATGGCGGCAGAATCAATCAATTGATGTTGAACCTTCAATGTAGGA
AATTCGTTCTTGATGGTTTCCTCCACAGTTTTTCTCCATAATCTTGAAGAGGCCAAAACATTAGCTTTAT
CCAAGGACCAAATAGGCAATGGTGGCTCATGTTGTAGGGCCATGAAAGCGGCCATTCTTGTGATTCTTTG
CACTTCTGGAACGGTGTATTGTTCACTATCCCAAGCGACACCATCACCATCGTCTTCCTTTCTCTTACCA
AAGTAAATACCTCCCACTAATTCTCTGACAACAACGAAGTCAGTACCTTTAGCAAATTGTGGCTTGATTG
GAGATAAGTCTAAAAGAGAGTCGGATGCAAAGTTACATGGTCTTAAGTTGGCGTACAATTGAAGTTCTTT
ACGGATTTTTAGTAAACCTTGTTCAGGTCTAACACTACCTGTACCCCATTTAGGACCACCCACAGCACCT
AACAAAACGGCATCAGCCTTCTTGGAGGCTTCCAGCGCCTCATCTGGAAGTGGAACACCTGTAGCATCGA
TAGCAGCACCACCAATTAAATGATTTTCGAAATCGAACTTGACATTGGAACGAACATCAGAAATAGCTTT
AAGAACCTTAATGGCTTCGGCTGTGATTTCTTGACCAACGTGGTCACCTGGCAAAACGACGATCTTCTTA
GGGGCAGACATTAGAATGGTATATCCTTGAAATATATATATATATTGCTGAAATGTAAAAGGTAAGAAAA
GTTAGAAAGTAAGACGATTGCTAACCACCTATTGGAAAAAACAATAGGTCCTTAAATAATATTGTCAACT
TCAAGTATTGTGATGCAAGCATTTAGTCATGAACGCTTCTCTATTCTATATGAAAAGCCGGTTCCGGCGC
TCTCACCTTTCCTTTTTCTCCCAATTTTTCAGTTGAAAAAGGTATATGCGTCAGGCGACCTCTGAAATTA
ACAAAAAATTTCCAGTCATCGAATTTGATTCTGTGCGATAGCGCCCCTGTGTGTTCTCGTTATGTTGAGG
AAAAAAATAATGGTTGCTAAGAGATTCGAACTCTTGCATCTTACGATACCTGAGTATTCCCACAGTTAAT
TCTTGAAGACGAAAGGGCCTCGTGATACGCCTATTTTTATAGGTTAATGTCATGATAATAATGGTTTCTT
AGACGTCAGGTGGCACTTTTCGGGGAAATGTGCGCGGAACCCCTATTTGTTTATTTTTCTAAATACATTC
AAATATGTATCCGCTCATGAGACAATAACCCTGATAAATGCTTCAATAATATTGAAAAAGGAAGAGTATG
AGTATTCAACATTTCCGTGTCGCCCTTATTCCCTTTTTTGCGGCATTTTGCCTTCCTGTTTTTGCTCACC
CAGAAACGCTGGTGAAAGTAAAAGATGCTGAAGATCAGTTGGGTGCACGAGTGGGTTACATCGAACTGGA
TCTCAACAGCGGTAAGATCCTTGAGAGTTTTCGCCCCGAAGAACGTTTTCCAATGATGAGCACTTTTAAA
GTTCTGCTATGTGGCGCGGTATTATCCCGTATTGACGCCGGGCAAGAGCAACTCGGTCGCCGCATACACT
ATTCTCAGAATGACTTGGTTGAGTACTCACCAGTCACAGAAAAGCATCTTACGGATGGCATGACAGTAAG
AGAATTATGCAGTGCTGCCATAACCATGAGTGATAACACTGCGGCCAACTTACTTCTGACAACGATCGGA
GGACCGAAGGAGCTAACCGCTTTTTTGCACAACATGGGGGATCATGTAACTCGCCTTGATCGTTGGGAAC
CGGAGCTGAATGAAGCCATACCAAACGACGAGCGTGACACCACGATGCCTGTAGCAATGGCAACAACGTT
GCGCAAACTATTAACTGGCGAACTACTTACTCTAGCTTCCCGGCAACAATTAATAGACTGGATGGAGGCG
GATAAAGTTGCAGGACCACTTCTGCGCTCGGCCCTTCCGGCTGGCTGGTTTATTGCTGATAAATCTGGAG
CCGGTGAGCGTGGGTCTCGCGGTATCATTGCAGCACTGGGGCCAGATGGTAAGCCCTCCCGTATCGTAGT
TATCTACACGACGGGGAGTCAGGCAACTATGGATGAACGAAATAGACAGATCGCTGAGATAGGTGCCTCA
CTGATTAAGCATTGGTAACTGTCAGACCAAGTTTACTCATATATACTTTAGATTGATTTAAAACTTCATT
TTTAATTTAAAAGGATCTAGGTGAAGATCCTTTTTGATAATCTCATGACCAAAATCCCTTAACGTGAGTT
TTCGTTCCACTGAGCGTCAGACCCCGTAGAAAAGATCAAAGGATCTTCTTGAGATCCTTTTTTTCTGCGC
GTAATCTGCTGCTTGCAAACAAAAAAACCACCGCTACCAGCGGTGGTTTGTTTGCCGGATCAAGAGCTAC
CAACTCTTTTTCCGAAGGTAACTGGCTTCAGCAGAGCGCAGATACCAAATACTGTTCTTCTAGTGTAGCC
GTAGTTAGGCCACCACTTCAAGAACTCTGTAGCACCGCCTACATACCTCGCTCTGCTAATCCTGTTACCA
GTGGCTGCTGCCAGTGGCGATAAGTCGTGTCTTACCGGGTTGGACTCAAGACGATAGTTACCGGATAAGG
CGCAGCGGTCGGGCTGAACGGGGGGTTCGTGCACACAGCCCAGCTTGGAGCGAACGACCTACACCGAACT
GAGATACCTACAGCGTGAGCTATGAGAAAGCGCCACGCTTCCCGAAGGGAGAAAGGCGGACAGGTATCCG
GTAAGCGGCAGGGTCGGAACAGGAGAGCGCACGAGGGAGCTTCCAGGGGGAAACGCCTGGTATCTTTATA
GTCCTGTCGGGTTTCGCCACCTCTGACTTGAGCGTCGATTTTTGTGATGCTCGTCAGGGGGGCGGAGCCT
ATGGAAAAACGCCAGCAACGCGGCCTTTTTACGGTTCCTGGCCTTTTGCTGGCCTTTTGCTCACATGTTC
TTTCCTGCGTTATCCCCTGATTCTGTGGATAACCGTATTACCGCCTTTGAGTGAGCTGATACCGCTCGCC
GCAGCCGAACGACCGAGCGCAGCGAGTCAGTGAGCGAGGAAGCGGAAGA
